>Addgene plasmid #129471 | EGFP-bSV1_1-1009 | addgene full sequence | sequence record 252747 | Addgene NGS Result
ACATGTTCTTTCCTGCGTTATCCCCTGATTCTGTGGATAACCGTATTACCGCCATGCATTAGTTATTAAT
AGTAATCAATTACGGGGTCATTAGTTCATAGCCCATATATGGAGTTCCGCGTTACATAACTTACGGTAAA
TGGCCCGCCTGGCTGACCGCCCAACGACCCCCGCCCATTGACGTCAATAATGACGTATGTTCCCATAGTA
ACGCCAATAGGGACTTTCCATTGACGTCAATGGGTGGAGTATTTACGGTAAACTGCCCACTTGGCAGTAC
ATCAAGTGTATCATATGCCAAGTACGCCCCCTATTGACGTCAATGACGGTAAATGGCCCGCCTGGCATTA
TGCCCAGTACATGACCTTATGGGACTTTCCTACTTGGCAGTACATCTACGTATTAGTCATCGCTATTACC
ATGGTGATGCGGTTTTGGCAGTACATCAATGGGCGTGGATAGCGGTTTGACTCACGGGGATTTCCAAGTC
TCCACCCCATTGACGTCAATGGGAGTTTGTTTTGGCACCAAAATCAACGGGACTTTCCAAAATGTCGTAA
CAACTCCGCCCCATTGACGCAAATGGGCGGTAGGCGTGTACGGTGGGAGGTCTATATAAGCAGAGCTGGT
TTAGTGAACCGTCAGATCCGCTAGCGCTACCGGTCGCCACCATGGTGAGCAAGGGCGAGGAGCTGTTCAC
CGGGGTGGTGCCCATCCTGGTCGAGCTGGACGGCGACGTAAACGGCCACAAGTTCAGCGTGTCCGGCGAG
GGCGAGGGCGATGCCACCTACGGCAAGCTGACCCTGAAGTTCATCTGCACCACCGGCAAGCTGCCCGTGC
CCTGGCCCACCCTCGTGACCACCCTGACCTACGGCGTGCAGTGCTTCAGCCGCTACCCCGACCACATGAA
GCAGCACGACTTCTTCAAGTCCGCCATGCCCGAAGGCTACGTCCAGGAGCGCACCATCTTCTTCAAGGAC
GACGGCAACTACAAGACCCGCGCCGAGGTGAAGTTCGAGGGCGACACCCTGGTGAACCGCATCGAGCTGA
AGGGCATCGACTTCAAGGAGGACGGCAACATCCTGGGGCACAAGCTGGAGTACAACTACAACAGCCACAA
CGTCTATATCATGGCCGACAAGCAGAAGAACGGCATCAAGGTGAACTTCAAGATCCGCCACAACATCGAG
GACGGCAGCGTGCAGCTCGCCGACCACTACCAGCAGAACACCCCCATCGGCGACGGCCCCGTGCTGCTGC
CCGACAACCACTACCTGAGCACCCAGTCCGCCCTGAGCAAAGACCCCAACGAGAAGCGCGATCACATGGT
CCTGCTGGAGTTCGTGACCGCCGCCGGGATCACTCTCGGCATGGACGAGCTGTACAAGTCCGGACTCAGA
TCTCGAGCTCAAGCTTCGAATTCTGCAGTCGACGGTACCTTCGATGCTCAGCTTTTAGCTGCCCTTCCTA
AAGTTGCAGAATTAAGAAAAATCTTTGAACCAAAGAGGAAAGAATTTTTAGAAATGAAAAGAAAAGAAAG
AATTGCCCGGCGCTTAGAAGGAATTGAAACCGACACGCAGCCCATCCTCTTGCAGAGCTGCACGGGCTTG
GTGACTCATCGCCTGCTGGAGGAGGACACACCCAGATACATGCGTGCCACAGACCCGGCCAGCCCGCACA
TTGGTCGATCAAATGAAGAAGAAGAAACTTCAGATTCTTCACTAGAAAAGCAGACTCGATCCAAACAGTG
CACAGAAACCTCAGGCATCCATGCTGACTCGCCCTACAGTTCAGGCATCATGGACACCCAGAGCCTCGAG
TCCAAAGCCGAAAGAATCGCCAGGTACAAAGCAGAGAGAAGACGGCAGCTGGCAGAAAAGTATGGGCTCA
CCCTGGATCCGGAAGCAGACTCTGAAACTCCATCTCGATACAGCAGGTCCAGAAAGGACCCCGAGGCTGC
GGAGAAAAGGGGAGTAAGAAGCGAGCGATCGGCCGAGTCCAGCAGAGACGCCGGCTCATCCTACTCCAGG
ACTGAGCTCTCGGGGCTCAGGACCTGCGTGGCTGAGTCCAAGGACTACGGCCTGCACCGGAGTGACGGTG
TTTCCGACACAGAGGTGCTGCTCAATGCAGAAAACCAAAGACGCGGTCAAGAGCCCAGTGCCACCGGGCT
GGCCCGAGACCTGCCCCTTGCAGGGGAGGTCTCCTCTTCTTTCTCATTCTCCGGGCGAGACTCTGCCCTC
GGTGAAGTGCCAAGGTCCCCAAAGGCAGTGCACAGCCTGCCCAGTCCATCGCCTGGGCAGCCGGCCTCCC
CAAGCCACTCCACCAGTGACCTGCCACTCCCTGCGGAGGCTCGAGCCAGGTCAACTTCAAATTCAGAAAT
GCCAGCTGCCGAGGATGAAGAAAAGGTCGATGAGCGAGCGAGGCTGAGCGTCGCTGCTAAGAGGCTGCTC
TTCAGGGAGATGGAGAAGTCGTTTGACGAGAAGAGCGTCCCAAAGCGCCGCTCCCGCAATGCGGCCGTGG
AGCAGAGGCTGCGGCGCCTCCAGGACCGGTCCCACACGCAGCCCGTCACCACCGAGGAGGTGGTCATTGC
AGCCACATTGCAGGCGTCTGCTCACCAAAAGGCACTAGCCAGAGACCAGACAAACGAGAGCAAAGATTCT
GCTGAGCAGGGAGAACCCGACTCCTCCACTCTGAGCTTAGCGGAGAAGCTGGCCTTGTTTAACAAACTAT
CTCAGCCGGTCTCAAAAGCCATTTCAACACGGAACAGATTAGACATGAGACAGAGGAGGATGAATGCTCG
TTATCAAACCCAGCCGGTCACGCTTGGAGAAGTGGAACAGGTGCAGAGTGGCAAGCTCATGGCTTTCTCT
CCCACCATTAACACTTCCGTGTCCACCGTGGCATCTACCGTCCCCCCCATGTATGCAGGAAATCTTCGGA
CAAAGCCACTTCCAGATGACAGCTTTGGTGCCACTGAGCAGAAGTTTGCTTCTTCGCTAGAAAACTCCGA
CTCCCCAGTTAGAAGCATCCTGAAATCCCAAGGCTGGCAGCCCTCGGTCGAGGGTGCTGGGAGCAAAGCA
ATGTTGAGAGAATTTGAAGAGACAGAACGCAAGGGAGGCTTGACAGGTGGAGATGGCGGGGTTACAAAGT
ATGGGTCCTTCGAGGAAGCAGAGCTGTCCTACCCCGTCCTCAGCAGAGTCCGGGAGGGAGACAACCATAA
AGAGGCCATCTATGCCCTTCCGAGGAAAGGAAGCCTGGAGCTCGCCCATCCTCCCATCGCCCAGCTTGGT
GATGACCTGAAGGAATTTTCCACCCCAAAGAGCACCATGCAGGCAAGCCCAGACTGGAAGGAGAGGCAGC
TCTTTGAAGAGAAGGTGGACTTGGAGAATGTCACAAAGAGGAAGTTTTCGCTGAAAGCCGCGGAGTTCGG
GGAACCCACTTCTGAGCAGACCGGCGCGGCTGCTGGGAAACCGGCTGCTCCGACTGCAACCCCGGTGTCC
TGGAAGCCGCAGGATCCCTCCGAACAGCCTCAGGAGAAGCGGTATCAGAGCCCGTGTGCGATGTTTGCTG
CTGGAGAGATCAAAGCCCCGGCGGTGGAGGGCAGCCTCGACTCCCCCAGCAAAACCATGTCCATTAAAGA
AAGATTAGCACTGTTGAAGAAGAGCGGTGAGGAAGACTGGAGAAACAGACTCAACAGAAAGCAGGAATAC
GGCAAAGCCTCCATCACCAGCAGCCTGCACATCCAAGAGACGGAGCAGTCACTCAAGAAGAAGCGGGTCA
CAGAAAGTCGAGAGAGCCAGATGACTATTGAAGAGAGAAAGCATCTCATCACCGTGAGAGAGGACGCCTG
GAAGACCAGGGGCAAAGGAGCAGCCAACGACTCTACCCAGTTTACTGTGGCCGGCAGGATGGTGAAGCGA
GGTCTGGCGTCCCCCACTGCCATCACCCCGGTAGCATCCCCTGTTTCCAGCAAAGCAAGGGGCACTACAC
CAGTTTCCAGACCCCTGGAAGATATCGAAGCCAGACCAGACATGCAGTTAGAGTCGGACCTCAAGCTGGA
CAGGCTGGAAACCTTCCTAAGAAGGCTGAATAACAAAGTTGGTGGGATGCAAGAAACAGTCCTCACTGTC
ACTGGGAAATCGGTGAAAGAGGTGATGAAGCCGGACGATGATGAAACCTTTGCCAAGTTTTACCGCAGCG
TGGACTCCTCTCTACCGAGAAGCCCCGTAGAGCTGGACGAGGATTTCGATGTCATTTTTGATCCTTATGC
CCCCAGGTTGACATCCTCGGTGGCTGAGCACAAGCGTGCCGTGCGGCCCAAGCGCCGGGTCCAGGCTTCC
AAAAACCCCCTGAAGATGCTGGCCGCGAGGGAAGATCTCCTGCAGGAGTACACTGAGCAGAGACTGAACG
TGGCCTTCGTGGAGTCAAAGCGGATGAAAGTCGAAAAGTTGTCCGCCAACTCCAGCTTCTCAGAAGTCAC
CCTGGCGGGGTTAGCCAGCAAAGAAAACTTCAGCAACGTCAGCCTGCGGAGCGTCAACCTGACGGAACAG
AATTGATAGTAAGCCTCTAGATAACTGATCATAATCAGCCATACCACATTTGTAGAGGTTTTACTTGCTT
TAAAAAACCTCCCACACCTCCCCCTGAACCTGAAACATAAAATGAATGCAATTGTTGTTGTTAACTTGTT
TATTGCAGCTTATAATGGTTACAAATAAAGCAATAGCATCACAAATTTCACAAATAAAGCATTTTTTTCA
CTGCATTCTAGTTGTGGTTTGTCCAAACTCATCAATGTATCTTAACGCGTAAATTGTAAGCGTTAATATT
TTGTTAAAATTCGCGTTAAATTTTTGTTAAATCAGCTCATTTTTTAACCAATAGGCCGAAATCGGCAAAA
TCCCTTATAAATCAAAAGAATAGACCGAGATAGGGT
[37 nt withheld, positions 4937-4973]
AAAGAACGTGGACTCCAACGTCAAAGG
[49 nt withheld, positions 5001-5049]
T
[91 nt withheld, positions 5051-5141]
G
[124 nt withheld, positions 5143-5266]
CAGGTGGCACTTTTCGGGGAAATGTGCGCGGAACCCCTATTTGTTTATTTTTCTAAATACATTCAAATAT
GTATCCGCTCATGAGACAATAACCCTGATAAATGCTTCAATAATATTGAAAAAGGAAGAGTCCTGAGGCG
GAAAGAACCAGCTGTGGAATGTGTGTCAGTTAGGGTGTGGAAAGTCCCCAGGCTCCCCAGCAGGCAGAAG
TATGCAAAGCATGCATCTCAATTAGTCAGCAACCAGGTGTGGAAAGTCCCCAGGCTCCCCAGCAGGCAGA
AGTATGCAAAGCATGCATCTCAATTAGTCAGCAACCATAGTCCCGCCCCTAACTCCGCCCATCCCGCCCC
TAACTCCGCCCAGTTCCGCCCATTCTCCGCCCCATGGCTGACTAATTTTTTTTATTTATGCAGAGGCCGA
GGCCGCCTCGGCCTCTGAGCTATTCCAGAAGTAGTGAGGAGGCTTTTTTGGAGGCCTAGGCTTTTGCAAA
GATCGATCAAGAGACAGGATGAGGATCGTTTCGCATGATTGAACAAGATGGATTGCACGCAGGTTCTCCG
GCCGCTTGGGTGGAGAGGCTATTCGGCTATGACTGGGCACAACAGACAATCGGCTGCTCTGATGCCGCCG
TGTTCCGGCTGTCAGCGCAGGGGCGCCCGGTTCTTTTTGTCAAGACCGACCTGTCCGGTGCCCTGAATGA
ACTGCAAGACGAGGCAGCGCGGCTATCGTGGCTGGCCACGACGGGCGTTCCTTGCGCAGCTGTGCTCGAC
GTTGTCACTGAAGCGGGAAGGGACTGGCTGCTATTGGGCGAAGTGCCGGGGCAGGATCTCCTGTCATCTC
ACCTTGCTCCTGCCGAGAAAGTATCCATCATGGCTGATGCAATGCGGCGGCTGCATACGCTTGATCCGGC
TACCTGCCCATTCGACCACCAAGCGAAACATCGCATCGAGCGAGCACGTACTCGGATGGAAGCCGGTCTT
GTCGATCAGGATGATCTGGACGAAGAGCATCAGGGGCTCGCGCCAGCCGAACTGTTCGCCAGGCTCAAGG
CGAGCATGCCCGACGGCGAGGATCTCGTCGTGACCCATGGCGATGCCTGCTTGCCGAATATCATGGTGGA
AAATGGCCGCTTTTCTGGATTCATCGACTGTGGCCGGCTGGGTGTGGCGGACCGCTATCAGGACATAGCG
TTGGCTACCCGTGATATTGCTGAAGAGCTTGGCGGCGAATGGGCTGACCGCTTCCTCGTGCTTTACGGTA
TCGCCGCTCCCGATTCGCAGCGCATCGCCTTCTATCGCCTTCTTGACGAGTTCTTCTGAGCGGGACTCTG
GGGTTCGAAATGACCGACCAAGCGACGCCCAACCTGCCATCACGAGATTTCGATTCCACCGCCGCCTTCT
ATGAAAGGTTGGGCTTCGGAATCGTTTTCCGGGACGCCGGCTGGATGATCCTCCAGCGCGGGGATCTCAT
GCTGGAGTTCTTCGCCCACCCTAGGGGGAGGCTAACTGAAACACGGAAGGAGACAATACCGGAAGGAACC
CGCGCTATGACGGCAATAAAAAGACAGAATAAAACGCACGGTGTTGGGTCGTTTGTTCATAAACGCGGGG
TTCGGTCCCAGGGCTGGCACTCTGTCGATACCCCACCGAGACCCCATTGGGGCCAATACGCCCGCGTTTC
TTCCTTTTCCCCACCCCACCCCCCAAGTTCGGGTGAAGGCCCAGGGCTCGCAGCCAACGTCGGGGCGGCA
GGCCCTGCCATAGCCTCAGGTTACTCATATATACTTTAGATTGATTTAAAACTTCATTTTTAATTTAAAA
GGATCTAGGTGAAGATCCTTTTTGATAATCTCATGACCAAAATCCCTTAACGTGAGTTTTCGTTCCACTG
AGCGTCAGACCCCGTAGAAAAGATCAAAGGATCTTCTTGAGATCCTTTTTTTCTGCGCGTAATCTGCTGC
TTGCAAACAAAAAAACCACCGCTACCAGCGGTGGTTTGTTTGCCGGATCAAGAGCTACCAACTCTTTTTC
CGAAGGTAACTGGCTTCAGCAGAGCGCAGATACCAAATACTGTTCTTCTAGTGTAGCCGTAGTTAGGCCA
CCACTTCAAGAACTCTGTAGCACCGCCTACATACCTCGCTCTGCTAATCCTGTTACCAGTGGCTGCTGCC
AGTGGCGATAAGTCGTGTCTTACCGGGTTGGACTCAAGACGATAGTTACCGGATAAGGCGCAGCGGTCGG
GCTGAACGGGGGGTTCGTGCACACAGCCCAGCTTGGAGCGAACGACCTACACCGAACTGAGATACCTACA
GCGTGAGCTATGAGAAAGCGCCACGCTTCCCGAAGGGAGAAAGGCGGACAGGTATCCGGTAAGCGGCAGG
GTCGGAACAGGAGAGCGCACGAGGGAGCTTCCAGGGGGAAACGCCTGGTATCTTTATAGTCCTGTCGGGT
TTCGCCACCTCTGACTTGAGCGTCGATTTTTGTGATGCTCGTCAGGGGGGCGGAGCCTATGGAAAAACGC
CAGCAACGCGGCCTTTTTACGGTTCCTGGCCTTTTGCTGGCCTTTTGCTC
Features (pLannotate 1.2.2; 16 found; start..end, strand, type, name):
      1..52      +  rep_origin     RSF ori (fragment): Plasmids containing the RSF 1030 origin of replication can be propagated in E. coli cells that contain additional plasmids with compatible origins.
    120..423     +  enhancer       CMV enhancer: human cytomegalovirus immediate early enhancer
    424..627     +  promoter       CMV promoter: human cytomegalovirus (CMV) immediate early promoter
    672..1388    +  CDS            EGFP: EGFP is a basic (constitutively fluorescent) green fluorescent protein published in 1996, derived from Aequorea victoria. It is reported to be a rapidly-maturing weak dimer with moderate acid sensitivity.
   1389..1439    +  misc_feature   MCS (fragment): multiple cloning site
   1524..4553    +  CDS            SVIL (fragment): SVIL_BOVIN - Experimental evidence at protein level: Swiss-Prot protein existence level 1. [Isoform 2]: May be involved in modulation of focal adhesions. Supervillin-mediated down-regulation of focal adhesions involves binding to TRIP6 (PubMed:16880273, PubMed:17925381). Plays a role in cytokinesis through KIF14 interaction (PubMed:20309963). From Bos taurus (Bovine).
   4576..4660    +  CDS            large T antigen (fragment): large T antigen from SV40 (simian virus 40)
   4683..4804    +  polyA_signal   SV40 poly(A) signal: SV40 polyadenylation signal
   4838..5266    -  rep_origin     f1 ori (sequence partly withheld): f1 bacteriophage origin of replication; arrow indicates direction of (+) strand synthesis
   5293..5397    +  promoter       AmpR promoter: bla
   5399..5756    +  promoter       SV40 promoter: SV40 enhancer and early promoter
   5791..6585    +  CDS            NeoR/KanR: aminoglycoside phosphotransferase from Tn5; aph(3')-II (or nptII); confers resistance to neomycin, kanamycin, and G418 (Geneticin®)
   6606..6758    +  CDS            ble (fragment): BLE_KLEPN - Experimental evidence at protein level: Swiss-Prot protein existence level 1. Binding protein with a strong affinity to the bleomycin family of antibiotics. Binds to CL990; an antimitotic-antibiotic compound. From Klebsiella pneumoniae.
   6817..6864    +  polyA_signal   HSV TK poly(A) signal: herpes simplex virus thymidine kinase polyadenylation signal (Cole and Stacy, 1985)
   6955..6971    -  polyA_signal   bGH poly(A) signal (fragment): bovine growth hormone polyadenylation signal
   7193..7781    +  rep_origin     ori: high-copy-number ColE1/pMB1/pBR322/pUC origin of replication
