[The description below was written by a language model from this plasmid's Addgene catalogue record and pLannotate feature annotations shown in this document.]
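Description:
EGFP-bSV1_1-1009 is a mammalian expression plasmid built on the Clontech pEGFPC backbone that produces a truncated bovine supervillin (SVIL, isoform 1) fused to the C-terminus of EGFP. The sequenced plasmid is 7,836 nt. It replicates in E. coli at high copy from a ColE1/pUC-type origin and also carries an f1 bacteriophage origin. Selection relies on a single Tn5 NeoR/KanR (aminoglycoside phosphotransferase) gene placed behind tandem promoters. A bacterial bla-type promoter drives it for kanamycin resistance in E. coli. The SV40 enhancer/early promoter drives it for G418 selection in mammalian cells, with an HSV TK polyadenylation signal terminating the transcript. Several small annotated fragments (RSF ori, ble, bGH poly(A), SV40 large T antigen) are partial sequence matches within the backbone rather than functional parts.

The expression cassette consists of the human CMV immediate early enhancer and promoter, the EGFP coding sequence, residual multiple cloning site sequence, the supervillin fragment and an SV40 polyadenylation signal. The insert encodes amino acids 1–1009, described as the N-terminus plus central domain of the protein, and was cloned between KpnI and EcoRI sites. The depositor notes that several bovine supervillin isoforms are predicted and that this sequence also aligns to predicted isoform X20.

Supervillin is an F-actin bundling plasma membrane protein with functional nuclear localization signals. This plasmid comes from a domain analysis of that protein, where a fluorescently tagged truncation would allow its localization in transfected mammalian cells to be followed, either transiently or after G418 selection.
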