Addgene plasmid #129471: EGFP-bSV1_1-1009
Purpose: Mammalian expression of the N-terminus + central domain of bovine SV1
Depositing lab: Elizabeth Luna. Publication: Domain analysis of supervillin, an F-actin bundling plasma membrane protein with functional nuclear localization signals. Wulfkuhle JD, Donina IE, Stark NH, Pope RK, Pestonjamasp KN, Niswonger ML, Luna EJ. J Cell Sci. 1999 Jul:112 (Pt 13):2125-36. doi: 10.1242/jcs.112.13.2125 PubMed 10362542.
Backbone
  Vector backbone: pEGFPC
  Backbone manufacturer: Clontech
  Backbone size w/o insert (bp): 4731
  Vector type: Mammalian Expression
  Selectable markers: Neomycin (select with G418)
Growth in bacteria
  Bacterial resistance: Kanamycin, 50 μg/mL
  Growth temperature: 37°C
  Growth strain: DH5alpha
  Copy number: High Copy
Gene/Insert
  Gene/Insert name: Supervillin (alt names: SVIL; Supervilin, isoform 1)
  Species: B. taurus (bovine)
  Mutation: contains amino acids 1-1009
  Entrez Gene: SVIL
  Promoter: CMV
  Cloning method: Restriction Enzyme; 5′ cloning site KpnI (unknown if destroyed); 3′ cloning site EcoRI (unknown if destroyed)
  Sequencing primers: 5′ EGFP-C
Terms and licenses: Academic/Nonprofit Terms; Industry Terms: Not Available to Industry
Depositor comments: Please not there are multiple predicted isoforms of supervillin [Bos taurus]. The sequence is this plasmid also aligns to isoform supervillin X20
How to cite: EGFP-bSV1_1-1009 was a gift from Elizabeth Luna (Addgene plasmid # 129471 ; http://n2t.net/addgene:129471 ; RRID:Addgene_129471)
